>Addgene plasmid #250486 | pPR-1_D_LN5N | addgene full sequence | sequence record 498631 | Addgene NGS Result
ACATGCACGGGAACTTTTCGATAAAATGCCAGAGCGCAATGTGGTAAGTTGGAACGCGATGATCAGCGGC
TACGCACAAAATGGCCGTATTGACGAGGCCCGTGAATTGTCTTCACGAAGTGGCTCTTCAGTGGACGAAA
GGGCCTCGTGATACGCCTATTTTTATAGGTTAATGTCATGATAATAATGGTTTCTTAGACGTCAGGTGGC
ACTTTTCGGGGAAATGTGCGCGGAACCCCTATTTGTTTATTTTTCTAAATACATTCAAATATGTATCCGC
TCATGAGACAATAACCCTGATAAATGCTTCAATAATATTGAAAAAGGAAGAGTATGGCTAAAATGAGAAT
ATCACCGGAATTGAAAAAACTGATCGAAAAATACCGCTGCGTAAAAGATACGGAAGGAATGTCTCCTGCT
AAGGTATATAAGCTGGTGGGAGAAAATGAAAACCTATATTTAAAAATGACGGACAGCCGGTATAAAGGGA
CCACCTATGATGTGGAACGGGAAAAGGACATGATGCTATGGCTGGAAGGAAAGCTGCCTGTTCCAAAGGT
CCTGCACTTTGAACGGCATGATGGCTGGAGCAATCTGCTCATGAGTGAGGCCGATGGCGTCCTTTGCTCG
GAAGAGTATGAAGATGAACAAAGCCCTGAAAAGATTATCGAGCTGTATGCGGAGTGCATCAGGCTCTTTC
ACTCCATCGACATATCGGATTGTCCCTATACGAATAGCTTAGACAGCCGCTTAGCCGAATTGGATTACTT
ACTGAATAACGATCTGGCCGATGTGGATTGCGAAAACTGGGAAGAGGACACTCCATTTAAAGATCCGCGC
GAGCTGTATGATTTTTTAAAGACGGAAAAGCCCGAAGAGGAACTTGTCTTTTCCCACGGCGACCTGGGAG
ACAGCAACATCTTTGTGAAAGATGGCAAAGTAAGTGGCTTTATTGATCTTGGGAGAAGCGGCAGGGCGGA
CAAGTGGTATGACATTGCCTTCTGCGTCCGGTCGCTCAGGGAGGATATCGGGGAAGAACAGTATGTCGAG
CTATTTTTTGACTTACTGGGGATCAAGCCTGATTGGGAGAAAATAAAATATTATATTTTACTGGATGAAT
TGTTTTAGCTGTCAGACCAAGTTTACTCATATATACTTTAGATTGATTTAAAACTTCATTTTTAATTTAA
AAGGATCTAGGTGAAGATCCTTTTTGATAATCTCATGACCAAAATCCCTTAACGTGAGTTTTCGTTCCAC
TGAGCGTCAGACCCCGTAGAAAAGATCAAAGGATCTTCTTGAGATCCTTTTTTTCTGCGCGTAATCTGCT
GCTTGCAAACAAAAAAACCACCGCTACCAGCGGTGGTTTGTTTGCCGGATCAAGAGCTACCAACTCTTTT
TCCGAAGGTAACTGGCTTCAGCAGAGCGCAGATACCAAATACTGTTCTTCTAGTGTAGCCGTAGTTAGGC
CACCACTTCAAGAACTCTGTAGCACCGCCTACATACCTCGCTCTGCTAATCCTGTTACCAGTGGCTGCTG
CCAGTGGCGATAAGTCGTGTCTTACCGGGTTGGACTCAAGACGATAGTTACCGGATAAGGCGCAGCGGTC
GGGCTGAACGGGGGGTTCGTGCACACAGCCCAGCTTGGAGCGAACGACCTACACCGAACTGAGATACCTA
CAGCGTGAGCTATGAGAAAGCGCCACGCTTCCCGAAGGGAGAAAGGCGGACAGGTATCCGGTAAGCGGCA
GGGTCGGAACAGGAGAGCGCACGAGGGAGCTTCCAGGGGGAAACGCCTGGTATCTTTATAGTCCTGTCGG
GTTTCGCCACCTCTGACTTGAGCGTCGATTTTTGTGATGCTCGTCAGGGGGGCGGAGCCTATGGAAAAAC
GCCAGCAACGCGGCCTTTTTACGGTTCCTGGCCTTTTGCTGGCCTTTTGCTCACATGTTCTTTCCTGCGT
TATCCCCTGATTCTGTGGATAACCGTATTACCGCCTTTGAGTGAGCTGATACCGCTCGCCGCAGCCGAAC
GACCGAGCGCAGCGAGTCAGTGAGCGAGGAAGCGGAAGAGCGCCCAATACGCAAACCGCCTCTCCCCGCG
CGTTGGCCGATTCATTAATCACTCTGTGAAG
Features (pLannotate 1.2.2; 5 found; start..end, strand, type, name):
      5..118     +  CDS            PCMP-E50 (fragment): PP192_ARATH - Experimental evidence at transcript level: Swiss-Prot protein existence level 2. From Arabidopsis thaliana (Mouse-ear cress).
    229..333     +  promoter       AmpR promoter: bla
    334..1128    +  CDS            KanR: aminoglycoside phosphotransferase; aphA-3; confers resistance to kanamycin
   1299..1887    +  rep_origin     ori: high-copy-number ColE1/pMB1/pBR322/pUC origin of replication
   2070..2119    +  CDS            lacI (fragment): lac repressor; lacI; The lac repressor binds to the lac operator to inhibit transcription in E. coli. This inhibition can be relieved by adding lactose or isopropyl-β-D-thiogalactopyranoside (IPTG).
