[The description below was written by a language model from this plasmid's Addgene catalogue record and pLannotate feature annotations shown in this document.]
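Description:
pPR-1_D_LN5N is a small (about 2.1 kb) synthetic-biology part plasmid built on the pAGM1311 backbone, a MoClo-style Golden Gate cloning vector, and it is one of the 42 modules of the GRASP kit for assembling synthetic pentatricopeptide repeat (sPPR) RNA-binding proteins. It is maintained in E. coli as a high-copy plasmid through a ColE1/pUC-type origin of replication. Selection is with kanamycin, conferred by an aminoglycoside phosphotransferase (aphA-3) gene that the annotation places directly downstream of a bla-type (AmpR) promoter. A very short lacI fragment is also annotated and appears to be a backbone remnant rather than a functional repressor gene.

The payload is the synthetic module "D_LN5N", cloned by Golden Gate. In the feature table it corresponds to a short coding segment of just over 100 nt. The annotation software matched this segment by similarity to a fragment of an Arabidopsis thaliana PPR protein (PCMP-E50), which fits a designed PPR motif unit, although the insert itself is recorded as synthetic. No promoter, tag or terminator for expressing the module is annotated, so the plasmid serves as a storage and donor vector for a coding part rather than as an expression construct. The record does not explain the module name, such as the assembly position or the nucleotide specificity it may encode.

According to the depositor, GRASP modules are combined in MoClo assemblies to build sPPR proteins of 9, 14 or 19 motifs. These proteins can be programmed to bind any RNA sequence of matching length, and the stated purpose of this module is the assembly of sPPR proteins for RNA editing.
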