Addgene plasmid #250486: pPR-1_D_LN5N
Purpose: GRASP module to assemble sPPR proteins for RNA editing: module D_LN5N
Depositing lab: Ian Small. Depositing organization: University of Western Australia. Publication: GRASP: a modular toolkit for building synthetic pentatricopeptide repeat RNA-binding proteins. Dennis M, Low SY, Viljoen A, Pullakhandam A, Colas des Francs-Small C, Campbell-Clause L, Bond CS, Small I, Kwok van der Giezen FM. Nucleic Acids Res. 2025 Oct 28;53(20):gkaf1169. doi: 10.1093/nar/gkaf1169. PubMed 41224122.
Backbone
  Vector backbone: pAGM1311
  Backbone manufacturer: Sylvestre Marillonnet
  Vector type: Synthetic Biology
Growth in bacteria
  Bacterial resistance: Kanamycin, 50 μg/mL
  Growth temperature: 37°C
  Growth strain: DH5alpha
  Copy number: High Copy
Gene/Insert
  Gene/Insert name: D_LN5N
  Species: Synthetic
  Cloning method: Golden Gate
Terms and licenses: Academic/Nonprofit Terms; Industry Terms: Not Available to Industry
Depositor comments: GRASP kit for MoClo assembly of sPPR proteins is a library of 42 plasmids which can be combined to assemble sPPR proteins with 9, 14, or 19 motifs to target any RNA sequence of the same length. See the original publication for more information, and find code for analysis and script for GRASP assembly at https://github.com/farleykvdg/GRASP.
How to cite: pPR-1_D_LN5N was a gift from Ian Small (Addgene plasmid # 250486 ; http://n2t.net/addgene:250486 ; RRID:Addgene_250486)
