>Addgene plasmid #250486 | pPR-1_D_LN5N | depositor partial sequence | sequence record 494237 | D_LN5N
GCACGGGAACTTTTCGATAAAATGCCAGAGCGCAATGTGGTAAGTTGGAACGCGATGATCAGCGGCTACG
CACAAAATGGCCGTATTGACGAGGCCCGTGAA
